>Addgene plasmid #195692 | pBEL1936 | addgene full sequence | sequence record 385337 | Addgene NGS Result
CATTCAGAGAAGAAACCAATTGTCCATATTGCATCAGACATTGCCGTCACTGCGTCTTTTACTGGCTCTT
CTCGCTAACCAAACCGGTAACCCCGCTTATTAAAAGCATTCTGTAACAAAGCGGGACCAAAGCCATGACA
AAAACGCGTAACAAAAGTGTCTATAATCACGGCAGAAAAGTCCACATTGATTATTTGCACGGCGTCACAC
TTTGCTATGCCATAGCATTTTTATCCATAAGATTAGCGGATCCTACCTGACGCTTTTTATCGCAACTCTC
TACTGTTTCTCCATACCCGTTTTTTTGGGCTAGCCGAAGGGTGAATTATGGAGCAGTCTGTGGCGAATTT
AGTCGATATGCGCGATGTCAGTTTTACGCGTGGCAATCGCTGCATCTTCGATAATATTTCCCTGACCGTG
CCGCGAGGGAAGATCACGGCGATCATGGGGCCATCGGGCATCGGTAAAACGACGCTACTCCGTCTGATTG
GCGGGCAAATCGCACCAGATCATGGTGAGATCCTTTTCGATGGTGAGAATATTCCGGCGATGTCTCGTTC
GCGCCTGTATACAGTGCGCAAACGGATGAGCATGTTATTTCAGTCCGGGGCGTTGTTCACTGATATGAAC
GTATTTGACAACGTCGCCTATCCACTGCGCGAACATACCCAACTTCCCGCGCCATTGTTGCATAGTACGG
TGATGATGAAGCTGGAGGCCGTGGGGCTGCGTGGAGCGGCTAAACTAATGCCTTCTGAACTTTCCGGTGG
GATGGCGCGGCGTGCAGCGCTGGCGCGTGCGATTGCGCTGGAGCCGGATCTCATCATGTTTGATGAACCT
TTTGTTGGGCAAGATCCCATCACCATGGGCGTACTGGTGAAGCTGATTTCTGAGCTGAACAGCGCGCTGG
GCGTGACTTGTGTGGTGGTTTCTCACGATGTGCCGGAAGTGTTAAGTATTGCGGATCACGCCTGGATCCT
GGCGGACAAAAAAATTGTCGCTCATGGCAGTGCCCAGGCGTTGCAGGCGAATCCTGATCCGCGCGTACGT
CAGTTTCTGGACGGGATAGCTGACGGGCCTGTTCCGTTCCGCTATCCTGCCGGCGATTATCACGCTGATC
TTTTACCAGGGAGTTAAGCCACTC
[780 nt withheld, positions 1145-1924]
TGAGTTCATGCAAACGAAAAAAAATGAAATTTGGGTGGGTATCTTTTTATTAGCAGCACTGCTGGCGGCG
CTGTTTGTTTGCCTGAAGGCGGCGAACGTGACGTCCATACGTACTGAACCGACCTACACGCTTTATGCGA
CGTTCGATAACATTGGCGGCCTGAAAGCGCGCTCTCCGGTCAGTATTGGTGGCGTTGTTGTGGGTCGGGT
GGCGGATATTACGCTGGACCCGAAAACCTATCTGCCGCGCGTAACGCTGGAAATTGAACAACGTTATAAC
CACATTCCAGATACCAGTTCGCTGAGCATTCGTACTTCCGGCCTGCTGGGGGAACAATATCTGGCATTAA
ACGTCGGTTTTGAAGACCCGGAACTGGGGACTGCTATCCTGAAGGATGGCGATACAATTCAGGACACTAA
GTCTGCGATGGTGCTGGAAGATCTCATTGGTCAGTTCCTTTACTAATTTCAGGAGAACCGACGC
[633 nt withheld, positions 2409-3041]
TAATGAGCGAGTCACTGAGCTGGATGCAGACGGGTGACACGCTGGCGTTATCCGGAGAGCTGGATCAGGA
CGTTTTGCTACCGCTTTGGGAAATGCGTGAGGAAGCGGTGAAGGGGATTACCTGCATCGATCTTAGCCGT
GTCTCCCGCGTGGATACGGGGGGACTGGCACTGCTGCTCCATCTTATCGATCTGGCGAAAAAGCAGGGCA
ACAATGTGACGCTTCAGGGGGTAAACGACAAAGTGTATACCCTGGCGAAATTGTATAATTTGCCTGCTGA
TGTTCTGCCTCGTTAAGGTACCAAATTCCAGAAAAGAGACGCTGAAAAGCGTCTTTTTTCGTTTTGGTCC
TGGTCTGAGGAATGGTTGTAAGCTTGGCTGTTTTGGCGGATGAGAGAAGATTTTCAGCCTGATACAGATT
AAATCAGAACGCAGAAGCGGTCTGATAAAACAGAATTTGCCTGGCGGCAGTAGCGCGGTGGTCCCACCTG
ACCCCATGCCGAACTCAGAAGTGAAACGCCGTAGCGCCGATGGTAGTGTGGGGTCTCCCCATGCGAGAGT
AGGGAACTGCCAGGCATCAAATAAAACGAAAGGCTCAGTCGAAAGACTGGGCCTTTCGTTTTATCTGTTG
TTTGTCGGTGAACGCTCTCCTGAGTAGGACAAATCCGCCGGGAGCGGATTTGAACGTTGCGAAGCAACGG
CCCGGAGGGTGGCGGGCAGGACGCCCGCCATAAACTGCCAGGCATCAAATTAAGCAGAAGGCCATCCTGA
CGGATGGCCTTTTTGCGTTTCTACAAACTCTTTTGTTTATTTTTCTAAATACATTCAAATATGTATCCGC
TCATGAGACAATAACCCTGATAAATGCTTCAATAATATTGAAAAAGGAAGAGTATGAGTATTCAACATTT
CCGTGTCGCCCTTATTCCCTTTTTTGCGGCATTTTGCCTTCCTGTTTTTGCTCACCCAGAAACGCTGGTG
AAAGTAAAAGATGCTGAAGATCAGTTGGGTGCACGAGTGGGTTACATCGAACTGGATCTCAACAGCGGTA
AGATCCTTGAGAGTTTTCGCCCCGAAGAACGTTTTCCAATGATGAGCACTTTTAAAGTTCTGCTATGTGG
CGCGGTATTATCCCGTGTTGACGCCGGGCAAGAGCAACTCGGTCGCCGCATACACTATTCTCAGAATGAC
TTGGTTGAGTACTCACCAGTCACAGAAAAGCATCTTACGGATGGCATGACAGTAAGAGAATTATGCAGTG
CTGCCATAACCATGAGTGATAACACTGCGGCCAACTTACTTCTGACAACGATCGGAGGACCGAAGGAGCT
AACCGCTTTTTTGCACAACATGGGGGATCATGTAACTCGCCTTGATCGTTGGGAACCGGAGCTGAATGAA
GCCATACCAAACGACGAGCGTGACACCACGATGCCTGCAGCAATGGCAACAACGTTGCGCAAACTATTAA
CTGGCGAACTACTTACTCTAGCTTCCCGGCAACAATTAATAGACTGGATGGAGGCGGATAAAGTTGCAGG
ACCACTTCTGCGCTCGGCCCTTCCGGCTGGCTGGTTTATTGCTGATAAATCTGGAGCCGGTGAGCGTGGG
TCTCGCGGTATCATTGCAGCACTGGGGCCAGATGGTAAGCCCTCCCGTATCGTAGTTATCTACACGACGG
GGAGTCAGGCAACTATGGATGAACGAAATAGACAGATCGCTGAGATAGGTGCCTCACTGATTAAGCATTG
GTAACTGTCAGACCAAGTTTACTCATATATACTTTAGATTGATT
[125 nt withheld, positions 4836-4960]
C
[141 nt withheld, positions 4962-5102]
CCTTTGACGTTGGAGTCCACGTTCTTT
[37 nt withheld, positions 5130-5166]
ACCCTATCTCGGGCTATTCTTTTGATTTATAAGGGATTTTGCCGATTTCGGCCTATTGGTTAAAAAATGA
GCTGATTTAACAAAAATTTAACGCGAATTTTAACAAAATATTAACGTTTACAATTTAAAAGGATCTAGGT
GAAGATCCTTTTTGATAATCTCATGACCAAAATCCCTTAACGTGAGTTTTCGTTCCACTGAGCGTCAGAC
CCCGTAGAAAAGATCAAAGGATCTTCTTGAGATCCTTTTTTTCTGCGCGTAATCTGCTGCTTGCAAACAA
AAAAACCACCGCTACCAGCGGTGGTTTGTTTGCCGGATCAAGAGCTACCAACTCTTTTTCCGAAGGTAAC
TGGCTCAGCAGAGCGCAGATACCAAATACTGTCCTTCTAGTGTAGCCGTAGTTAGGCCACCACTTCAAGA
ACTCTGTAGCACCGCCTACATACCTCGCTCTGCTAATCCTGTTACCAGTGGCTGCTGCCAGTGGCGATAA
GTCGTGTCTTACCGGGTTGGACTCAAGACGATAGTTACCGGATAAGGCGCAGCGGTCGGGCTGAACGGGG
GGTTCGTGCACACAGCCCAGCTTGGAGCGAACGACCTACACCGAACTGAGATACCTACAGCGTGAGCTAT
GAGAAAGCGCCACGCTTCCCGAAGGGAGAAAGGCGGACAGGTATCCGGTAAGCGGCAGGGTCGGAACAGG
AGAGCGCACGAGGGAGCTTCCAGGGGGAAACGCCTGGTATCTTTATAGTCCTGTCGGGTTTCGCCACCTC
TGACTTGAGCGTCGATTTTTGTGATGCTCGTCAGGGGGGCGGAGCCTATGGAAAAACGCCAGCAACGCGG
CCTTTTTACGGTTCCTGGCCTTTTGCTGGCCTTTTGCTCACATGTTCTTTCCTGCGTTATCCCCTGATTC
TGTGGATAACCGTATTACCGCCTTTGAGTGAGCTGATACCGCTCGCCGCAGCCGAACGACCGAGCGCAGC
GAGTCAGTGAGCGAGGAAGCGGAAGAGCGCCTGATGCGGTATTTTCTCCTTACGCATCTGTGCGGTATTT
CACACCGCATAGGGTCATGGCTGCGCCCCGACACCCGCCAACACCCGCTGACGCGCCCTGACGGGCTTGT
CTGCTCCCGGCATCCGCTTACAGACAAGCTGTGACCGTCTCCGGGAGCTGCATGTGTCAGAGGTTTTCAC
CGTCATCACCGAAACGCGCGAGGCAGAAGGAGATGGCGCCCAACAGTCCCCCGGCCACGGGGCCTGCCAC
CATACCCACGCCGAAACAAGCGCTCATGAGCCCGAAGTGGCGAGCCCGATCTTCCCCATCGGTGATGTCG
GCGATATAGGCGCCAGCAACCGCACCTGTGGCGCCGGTGATGCCGGCCACGATGCGTCCGGCGTAGAGGA
TCTGCTCATGTTTGACAGCTTATCATCGATGCATAATGTGCCTGTCAAATGGACGAAGCAGGGATTCTGC
AAACCCTATGCTACTCCGTCAAGCCGTCAATTGTCTGATTCGTTACCAATTATGACAACTTGACGGCTAC
ATCATTCACTTTTTCTTCACAACCGGCACGGAACTCGCTCGGGCTGGCCCCGGTGCATTTTTTAAATACC
CGCGAGAAATAGAGTTGATCGTCAAAACCAACATTGCGACCGACGGTGGCGATAGGCATCCGGGTGGTGC
TCAAAAGCAGCTTCGCCTGGCTGATACGTTGGTCCTCGCGCCAGCTTAAGACGCTAATCCCTAACTGCTG
GCGGAAAAGATGTGACAGACGCGACGGCGACAAGCAAACATGCTGTGCGACGCTGGCGATATCAAAATTG
CTGTCTGCCAGGTGATCGCTGATGTACTGACAAGCCTCGCGTACCCGATTATCCATCGGTGGATGGAGCG
ACTCGTTAATCGCTTCCATGCGCCGCAGTAACAATTGCTCAAGCAGATTTATCGCCAGCAGCTCCGAATA
GCGCCCTTCCCCTTGCCCGGCGTTAATGATTTGCCCAAACAGGTCGCTGAAATGCGGCTGGTGCGCTTCA
TCCGGGCGAAAGAACCCCGTATTGGCAAATATTGACGGCCAGTTAAGCCATTCATGCCAGTAGGCGCGCG
GACGAAAGTAAACCCACTGGTGATACCATTCGCGAGCCTCCGGATGACGACCGTAGTGATGAATCTCTCC
TGGCGGGAACAGCAAAATATCACCCGGTCGGCAAACAAATTCTCGTCCCTGATTTTTCACCACCCCCTGA
CCGCGAATGGTGAGATTGAGAATATAACCTTTCATTCCCAGCGGTCGGTCGATAAAAAAATCGAGATAAC
CGTTGGCCTCAATCGGCGTTAAACCCGCCACCAGATGGGCATTAAACGAGTATCCCGGCAGCAGGGGATC
ATTTTGCGCTTCAGCCATACTTTTCATACTCCCGC
Features (pLannotate 1.2.2; 18 found; start..end, strand, type, name):
     10..294     +  promoter       araBAD promoter: araBAD; promoter of the L-arabinose operon of E. coli; the araC regulatory gene is transcribed in the opposite direction (Guzman et al., 1995)
    328..1134    +  CDS            mlaF: MLAF_ECOLI - Also known as yrbF. Experimental evidence at protein level: Swiss-Prot protein existence level 1. Part of the ABC transporter complex MlaFEDB, which is involved in a phospholipid transport pathway that maintains lipid asymmetry in the outer membrane by retrograde trafficking of phospholipids from the outer membrane to the inner membrane. Responsible for energy coupling to the transport system. From Escherichia coli (strain K12).
   1145..1924    +  CDS            mlaE (sequence withheld): MLAE_ECOLI - Also known as yrbE. Experimental evidence at protein level: Swiss-Prot protein existence level 1. Part of the ABC transporter complex MlaFEDB, which is involved in a phospholipid transport pathway that maintains lipid asymmetry in the outer membrane by retrograde trafficking of phospholipids from the outer membrane to the inner membrane. Probably responsible for the translocation of the substrate across the membrane. From Escherichia coli (strain K12).
   1932..2387    +  CDS            mlaD (fragment): MLAD_ECOLI - Also known as yrbD. Experimental evidence at protein level: Swiss-Prot protein existence level 1. Part of the ABC transporter complex MlaFEDB, which is involved in a phospholipid transport pathway that maintains lipid asymmetry in the outer membrane by retrograde trafficking of phospholipids from the outer membrane to the inner membrane (PubMed:19383799, PubMed:27529189). MlaD functions in substrate binding with strong affinity for phospholipids and modulates ATP hydrolytic activity of the complex (PubMed:27529189). From Escherichia coli (strain K12).
   2409..3041    +  CDS            mlaC (sequence withheld): MLAC_ECOLI - Also known as yrbC. Experimental evidence at protein level: Swiss-Prot protein existence level 1. Involved in a phospholipid transport pathway that maintains lipid asymmetry in the outer membrane by retrograde trafficking of phospholipids from the outer membrane to the inner membrane. May transfer phospholipid across the periplasmic space and deliver it to the MlaFEDB complex at the inner membrane. From Escherichia coli (strain K12).
   3044..3334    +  CDS            mlaB: MLAB_ECOLI - Also known as yrbB. Experimental evidence at protein level: Swiss-Prot protein existence level 1. Part of the ABC transporter complex MlaFEDB, which is involved in a phospholipid transport pathway that maintains lipid asymmetry in the outer membrane by retrograde trafficking of phospholipids from the outer membrane to the inner membrane (PubMed:19383799, PubMed:27529189). MlaB plays critical roles in both the assembly and activity of the complex. May act by modulating MlaF structure and stability (PubMed:27529189). From Escherichia coli (strain K12).
   3500..3615    +  ncRNA          5S rRNA: Accession: RF00001 - 5S ribosomal RNA
   3619..3705    +  terminator     rrnB T1 terminator: Escherichia coli rrnB; transcription terminator T1 from the E. coli rrnB gene
   3797..3824    +  terminator     rrnB T2 terminator: transcription terminator T2 from the E. coli rrnB gene
   3843..3934    +  promoter       AmpR promoter: bla
   3935..4795    +  CDS            AmpR: β-lactamase; bla; confers resistance to ampicillin, carbenicillin, and related antibiotics
   4837..5217    +  rep_origin     M13 ori (sequence partly withheld): M13 bacteriophage origin of replication; arrow indicates direction of (+) strand synthesis
   5403..5990    +  rep_origin     ori: high-copy-number ColE1/pMB1/pBR322/pUC origin of replication
   6176..6227    -  misc_feature   bom (fragment): basis of mobility region from pBR322
   6343..6382    -  CDS            rop (fragment): Rop protein, which maintains plasmids at low copy number; rop
   6383..6568    -  CDS            TcR (fragment): tetracycline efflux protein; tet; confers resistance to tetracycline
   6578..6596    +  promoter       tet promoter (fragment): E. coli promoter for tetracycline efflux protein gene
   6686..7564    -  CDS            araC: L-arabinose regulatory protein; araC
