[The description below was written by a language model from this plasmid's Addgene catalogue record and pLannotate feature annotations shown in this document.]
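Description:
pBEL1936 is a bacterial expression plasmid built on the pBAD-His backbone that carries the E. coli mlaFEDCB operon with a truncated form of MlaD, and it is intended for genetic complementation experiments. The sequenced plasmid is about 7.6 kb. It replicates from a high-copy ColE1/pMB1-type origin and is selected with ampicillin through the bla (β-lactamase) gene. It also carries an M13 phage origin, along with nonfunctional remnants of pBR322 ancestry (fragments of bom, rop, the tetracycline resistance gene and its promoter).

The payload is a polycistronic arrangement of mlaF, mlaE, mlaD, mlaC and mlaB placed downstream of the araBAD promoter. The divergently transcribed araC regulator is also on the plasmid, so expression responds to L-arabinose. Transcription ends at the rrnB T1 and T2 terminators, which are preceded by a stretch of 5S rRNA sequence. MlaF, MlaE, MlaD and MlaB form the inner-membrane ABC transporter complex MlaFEDB, while MlaC is a periplasmic protein thought to shuttle phospholipids to it. Together they act in retrograde phospholipid trafficking that maintains outer-membrane lipid asymmetry. In this construct MlaD lacks residues 153–183, consistent with the feature table annotating mlaD only as a fragment, while the other four genes are annotated as full coding sequences. No His tag or other epitope tag is annotated despite the backbone name.

The stated purpose is complementation with this MlaD deletion variant, presumably to test whether the operon still functions without the C-terminal region of MlaD. The associated study examined protein–protein interactions in the Mla system using structure prediction and deep mutational scanning.
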