Addgene plasmid #195692: pBEL1936
Purpose: Complementation of MlaF-MlaE-MlaDdelta153-183-MlaC-MlaB
Depositing lab: Gira Bhabha & Damian Ekiert. Depositing organization: NYU Grossman School of Medicine. Publication: Protein-protein interactions in the Mla lipid transport system probed by computational structure prediction and deep mutational scanning. MacRae MR, Puvanendran D, Haase MAB, Coudray N, Kolich L, Lam C, Baek M, Bhabha G, Ekiert DC. J Biol Chem. 2023 Apr 24:104744. doi: 10.1016/j.jbc.2023.104744. PubMed 37100290.
Backbone
  Vector backbone: pBAD-His
  Vector type: Bacterial Expression
Growth in bacteria
  Bacterial resistance: Ampicillin, 100 μg/mL
  Growth temperature: 37°C
  Growth strain: DH5alpha
  Copy number: High Copy
Gene/Insert
  Gene/Insert name: MlaFEDCB
  Species: E. coli
  Mutation: MlaF-MlaE-MlaDdelta153-183-MlaC-MlaB
  Cloning method: Gibson Cloning
Terms and licenses: Academic/Nonprofit Terms; Industry Terms: Not Available to Industry
Depositor comments: Please visit https://www.biorxiv.org/content/10.1101/2022.12.09.519820v1 for bioRxiv preprint.
How to cite: pBEL1936 was a gift from Gira Bhabha & Damian Ekiert (Addgene plasmid # 195692 ; http://n2t.net/addgene:195692 ; RRID:Addgene_195692)
